>Addgene plasmid #247233 | pcDNA5-ZNF207-ZnF+Hel_K42R_3xFLAG | addgene full sequence | sequence record 489573 | Addgene NGS Result
TTGCAGGATCGCCGCGGCTCCGGGCGTATATGCTCCGCATTGGTCTTGACCAACTCTATCAGAGCTTGGT
TGACGGCAATTTCGATGATGCAGCTTGGGCGCAGGGTCGATGCGACGCAATCGTCCGATCCGGAGCCGGG
ACTGTCGGGCGTACACAAATCGCCCGCAGAAGCGCGGCCGTCTGGACCGATGGCTGTGTAGAAGTACTCG
CCGATAGTGGAAACCGACGCCCCAGCACTCGTCCGAGGGCAAAGGAATAGCACGTACTACGAGATTTCGA
TTCCACCGCCGCCTTCTATGAAAGGTTGGGCTTCGGAATCGTTTTCCGGGACGCCGGCTGGATGATCCTC
CAGCGCGGGGATCTCATGCTGGAGTTCTTCGCCCACCCCAACTTGTTTATTGCAGCTTATAATGGTTACA
AATAAAGCAATAGCATCACAAATTTCACAAATAAAGCATTTTTTTCACTGCATTCTAGTTGTGGTTTGTC
CAAACTCATCAATGTATCTTATCATGTCTGTATACCGTCGACCTCTAGCTAGAGCTTGGCGTAATCATGG
TCATAGCTGTTTCCTGTGTGAAATTGTTATCCGCTCACAATTCCACACAACATACGAGCCGGAAGCATAA
AGTGTAAAGCCTGGGGTGCCTAATGAGTGAGCTAACTCACATTAATTGCGTTGCGCTCACTGCCCGCTTT
CCAGTCGGGAAACCTGTCGTGCCAGCTGCATTAATGAATCGGCCAACGCGCGGGGAGAGGCGGTTTGCGT
ATTGGGCGCTCTTCCGCTTCCTCGCTCACTGACTCGCTGCGCTCGGTCGTTCGGCTGCGGCGAGCGGTAT
CAGCTCACTCAAAGGCGGTAATACGGTTATCCACAGAATCAGGGGATAACGCAGGAAAGAACATGTGAGC
AAAAGGCCAGCAAAAGGCCAGGAACCGTAAAAAGGCCGCGTTGCTGGCGTTTTTCCATAGGCTCCGCCCC
CCTGACGAGCATCACAAAAATCGACGCTCAAGTCAGAGGTGGCGAAACCCGACAGGACTATAAAGATACC
AGGCGTTTCCCCCTGGAAGCTCCCTCGTGCGCTCTCCTGTTCCGACCCTGCCGCTTACCGGATACCTGTC
CGCCTTTCTCCCTTCGGGAAGCGTGGCGCTTTCTCATAGCTCACGCTGTAGGTATCTCAGTTCGGTGTAG
GTCGTTCGCTCCAAGCTGGGCTGTGTGCACGAACCCCCCGTTCAGCCCGACCGCTGCGCCTTATCCGGTA
ACTATCGTCTTGAGTCCAACCCGGTAAGACACGACTTATCGCCACTGGCAGCAGCCACTGGTAACAGGAT
TAGCAGAGCGAGGTATGTAGGCGGTGCTACAGAGTTCTTGAAGTGGTGGCCTAACTACGGCTACACTAGA
AGAACAGTATTTGGTATCTGCGCTCTGCTGAAGCCAGTTACCTTCGGAAAAAGAGTTGGTAGCTCTTGAT
CCGGCAAACAAACCACCGCTGGTAGCGGTGGTTTTTTTGTTTGCAAGCAGCAGATTACGCGCAGAAAAAA
AGGATCTCAAGAAGATCCTTTGATCTTTTCTACGGGGTCTGACGCTCAGTGGAACGAAAACTCACGTTAA
GGGATTTTGGTCATGAGATTATCAAAAAGGATCTTCACCTAGATCCTTTTAAATTAAAAATGAAGTTTTA
AATCAATCTAAAGTATATATGAGTAAACTTGGTCTGACAGTTACCAATGCTTAATCAGTGAGGCACCTAT
CTCAGCGATCTGTCTATTTCGTTCATCCATAGTTGCCTGACTCCCCGTCGTGTAGATAACTACGATACGG
GAGGGCTTACCATCTGGCCCCAGTGCTGCAATGATACCGCGAGACCCACGCTCACCGGCTCCAGATTTAT
CAGCAATAAACCAGCCAGCCGGAAGGGCCGAGCGCAGAAGTGGTCCTGCAACTTTATCCGCCTCCATCCA
GTCTATTAATTGTTGCCGGGAAGCTAGAGTAAGTAGTTCGCCAGTTAATAGTTTGCGCAACGTTGTTGCC
ATTGCTACAGGCATCGTGGTGTCACGCTCGTCGTTTGGTATGGCTTCATTCAGCTCCGGTTCCCAACGAT
CAAGGCGAGTTACATGATCCCCCATGTTGTGCAAAAAAGCGGTTAGCTCCTTCGGTCCTCCGATCGTTGT
CAGAAGTAAGTTGGCCGCAGTGTTATCACTCATGGTTATGGCAGCACTGCATAATTCTCTTACTGTCATG
CCATCCGTAAGATGCTTTTCTGTGACTGGTGAGTACTCAACCAAGTCATTCTGAGAATAGTGTATGCGGC
GACCGAGTTGCTCTTGCCCGGCGTCAATACGGGATAATACCGCGCCACATAGCAGAACTTTAAAAGTGCT
CATCATTGGAAAACGTTCTTCGGGGCGAAAACTCTCAAGGATCTTACCGCTGTTGAGATCCAGTTCGATG
TAACCCACTCGTGCACCCAACTGATCTTCAGCATCTTTTACTTTCACCAGCGTTTCTGGGTGAGCAAAAA
CAGGAAGGCAAAATGCCGCAAAAAAGGGAATAAGGGCGACACGGAAATGTTGAATACTCATACTCTTCCT
TTTTCAATATTATTGAAGCATTTATCAGGGTTATTGTCTCATGAGCGGATACATATTTGAATGTATTTAG
AAAAATAAACAAATAGGGGTTCCGCGCACATTTCCCCGAAAAGTGCCACCTGACGTCGACGGATCGGGAG
ATCTCCCGATCCCCTATGGTGCACTCTCAGTACAATCTGCTCTGATGCCGCATAGTTAAGCCAGTATCTG
CTCCCTGCTTGTGTGTTGGAGGTCGCTGAGTAGTGCGCGAGCAAAATTTAAGCTACAACAAGGCAAGGCT
TGACCGACAATTGCATGAAGAATCTGCTTAGGGTTAGGCGTTTTGCGCTGCTTCGCGATGTACGGGCCAG
ATATACGCGTTGACATTGATTATTGACTAGTTATTAATAGTAATCAATTACGGGGTCATTAGTTCATAGC
CCATATATGGAGTTCCGCGTTACATAACTTACGGTAAATGGCCCGCCTGGCTGACCGCCCAACGACCCCC
GCCCATTGACGTCAATAATGACGTATGTTCCCATAGTAACGCCAATAGGGACTTTCCATTGACGTCAATG
GGTGGAGTATTTACGGTAAACTGCCCACTTGGCAGTACATCAAGTGTATCATATGCCAAGTACGCCCCCT
ATTGACGTCAATGACGGTAAATGGCCCGCCTGGCATTATGCCCAGTACATGACCTTATGGGACTTTCCTA
CTTGGCAGTACATCTACGTATTAGTCATCGCTATTACCATGGTGATGCGGTTTTGGCAGTACATCAATGG
GCGTGGATAGCGGTTTGACTCACGGGGATTTCCAAGTCTCCACCCCATTGACGTCAATGGGAGTTTGTTT
TGGCACCAAAATCAACGGGACTTTCCAAAATGTCGTAACAACTCCGCCCCATTGACGCAAATGGGCGGTA
GGCGTGTACGGTGGGAGGTCTATATAAGCAGAGCTCTCCCTATCAGTGATAGAGATCTCCCTATCAGTGA
TAGAGATCGTCGACGAGCTCGTTTAGTGAACCGTCAGATCGCCTGGAGACGCCATCCACGCTGTTTTGAC
CTCCATAGAAGACACCGGGACCGATCCAGCCTCCGGACTCTAGCGTTTAAACTTAAGCTTGGTACCGAGC
TCGGATCCACTAGTCCAGTGTGGTGGAATTCTGCAGATATCAACAAGTTTGTACAAAAAAGCAGGCTTCA
TGGGTCGCAAGAAGAAGAAGCAGCTGAAGCCGTGGTGCTGGTATTGTAATAGAGATTTTGATGATGAGAA
GATCCTTATTCAGCACCAAAAAGCAAAGCATTTTAAATGCCATATATGTCACCGCAAATTGTATACAGGA
CCTGGCTTAGCTATTCATTGCATGCAGGTACATAAAGAAACAATAGATGCCGTACCAAATGCAATACCTG
GAAGAACAGACATAGAGTTGGAAATATATGGTATGGAAGGTATTCCAGAAAAAGACATGGATGAAAGACG
ACGACTTCTTGAACAGAAAACACAAGAAAGTCAAAAAAAGAAGCAACAAGATGATTCTGATGAATATGAT
GATGACGACTCTGCAAACCCAGCTTTCTTGTACAAAGTGGTGATGGGCTGCAGGAATTCGATATCAAGCT
TAGGTGGAATGGACTACAAGGACCACGACGGTGACTACAAGGACCACGACATCGACTACAAGGACGACGA
CGACAAGTAGCTCGAGTCTAGAGGGCCCGTTTAAACCCGCTGATCAGCCTCGACTGTGCCTTCTAGTTGC
CAGCCATCTGTTGTTTGCCCCTCCCCCGTGCCTTCCTTGACCCTGGAAGGTGCCACTCCCACTGTCCTTT
CCTAATAAAATGAGGAAATTGCATCGCATTGTCTGAGTAGGTGTCATTCTATTCTGGGGGGTGGGGTGGG
GCAGGACAGCAAGGGGGAGGATTGGGAAGACAATAGCAGGCATGCTGGGGATGCGGTGGGCTCTATGGCT
TCTGAGGCGGAAAGAACCAGCTGGGGCTCTAGGGGGTATCCCC
[124 nt withheld, positions 4594-4717]
C
[91 nt withheld, positions 4719-4809]
AGGGTGATGGTTCACGTACCTAGAAGTTCCTATTCCGAAGTTCCTATTCTCTAGAAAGTATAGGAACTTC
CTTGGCCAAAAAGCCTGAACTCACCGCGACGTCTGTCGAGAAGTTTCTGATCGAAAAGTTCGACAGCGTC
TCCGACCTGATGCAGCTCTCGGAGGGCGAAGAATCTCGTGCTTTCAGCTTCGATGTAGGAGGGCGTGGAT
ATGTCCTGCGGGTAAATAGCTGCGCCGATGGTTTCTACAAAGATCGTTATGTTTATCGGCACTTTGCATC
GGCCGCGCTCCCGATTCCGGAAGTGCTTGACATTGGGGAATTCAGCGAGAGCCTGACCTATTGCATCTCC
CGCCGTGCACAGGGTGTCACGTTGCAAGACCTGCCTGAAACCGAACTGCCCGCTGTTCTGCAGCCGGTCG
CGGAGGCCATGGATGCGATCGCTGCGGCCGATCTTAGCCAGACGAGCGGGTTCGGCCCATTCGGACCGCA
AGGAATCGGTCAATACACTACATGGCGTGATTTCATATGCGCGATTGCTGATCCCCATGTGTATCACTGG
CAAACTGTGATGGACGACACCGTCAGTGCGTCCGTCGCGCAGGCTCTCGATGAGCTGATGCTTTGGGCCG
AGGACTGCCCCGAAGTCCGGCACCTCGTGCACGCGGATTTCGGCTCCAACAATGTCCTGACGGACAATGG
CCGCATAACAGCGGTCATTGACTGGAGCGAGGCGATGTTCGGGGATTCCCAATACGAGGTCGCCAACATC
TTCTTCTGGAGGCCGTGGTTGGCTTGTATGGAGCAGCAGACGCGCTACTTCGAGCGGAGGCATCCGGAGC
Features (pLannotate 1.2.2; 25 found; start..end, strand, type, name):
    270..395     +  CDS            ble (fragment): BLE_KLEPN - Experimental evidence at protein level: Swiss-Prot protein existence level 1. Binding protein with a strong affinity to the bleomycin family of antibiotics. Binds to CL990; an antimitotic-antibiotic compound. From Klebsiella pneumoniae.
    390..511     +  polyA_signal   SV40 poly(A) signal: SV40 polyadenylation signal
    584..600     -  protein_bind   lac operator: The lac repressor binds to the lac operator to inhibit transcription in E. coli. This inhibition can be relieved by adding lactose or isopropyl-β-D-thiogalactopyranoside (IPTG). lac repressor encoded by lacI
    608..638     -  promoter       lac promoter: promoter for the E. coli lac operon
    653..674     -  protein_bind   CAP binding site: CAP binding activates transcription in the presence of cAMP. E. coli catabolite activator protein
    687..779     -  CDS            lacI (fragment): lac repressor; lacI; The lac repressor binds to the lac operator to inhibit transcription in E. coli. This inhibition can be relieved by adding lactose or isopropyl-β-D-thiogalactopyranoside (IPTG).
    962..1550    -  rep_origin     ori: high-copy-number ColE1/pMB1/pBR322/pUC origin of replication
   1721..2581    -  CDS            AmpR: β-lactamase; bla; confers resistance to ampicillin, carbenicillin, and related antibiotics
   2582..2686    -  promoter       AmpR promoter: bla
   2745..2797    -  misc_feature   bom (fragment): basis of mobility region from pBR322
   2952..3331    +  enhancer       CMV enhancer: human cytomegalovirus immediate early enhancer
   3332..3535    +  promoter       CMV promoter: human cytomegalovirus (CMV) immediate early promoter
   3537..3556    +  promoter       PLtetO-1 promoter (fragment): modified phage lambda PL promoter with tet operator sites (Lutz and Bujard, 1997)
   3558..3577    +  promoter       PLtetO-1 promoter (fragment): modified phage lambda PL promoter with tet operator sites (Lutz and Bujard, 1997)
   3585..3618    +  promoter       TRE3GV promoter (fragment): 3rd-generation Tet-responsive promoter that can be activated by binding of Tet-On® 3G, optimized for retroviral and lentiviral vectors
   3753..3777    +  protein_bind   attB1: mutant version of attB; recombination site for the Gateway® BP reaction BP Clonase™
   3780..4064    +  CDS            znf207 (fragment): ZN207_XENLA - Also known as bugz From Xenopus laevis (African clawed frog).
   4147..4171    -  protein_bind   attB2: mutant version of attB; recombination site for the Gateway® BP reaction BP Clonase™
   4175..4202    +  misc_feature   MCS (fragment): pBluescript multiple cloning site
   4257..4277    +  CDS            FLAG (fragment): FLAG® epitope tag, followed by an enterokinase cleavage site
   4324..4548    +  polyA_signal   bGH poly(A) signal: bovine growth hormone polyadenylation signal
   4552..4573    +  promoter       SV40 promoter (fragment): SV40 enhancer and early promoter
   4594..4827    +  rep_origin     f1 ori (fragment) (sequence partly withheld): f1 bacteriophage origin of replication; arrow indicates direction of (+) strand synthesis
   4832..4879    +  protein_bind   FRT: FLP-mediated recombination occurs in the 8-bp core sequence TCTAGAAA (Turan and Bode, 2011). FLP recombinase from the Saccharomyces cerevisiae 2μ plasmid
   4887..260     +  CDS            HygR (across the origin): aminoglycoside phosphotransferase from E. coli; aph(4)-Ia; confers resistance to hygromycin
