[The description below was written by a language model from this plasmid's Addgene catalogue record and pLannotate feature annotations shown in this document.]
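Description:
pcDNA5-ZNF207-ZnF+Hel_K42R_3xFLAG is a mammalian expression plasmid built on the pcDNA5/FRT/TO backbone, designed for making isogenic Flp-In cell lines with doxycycline-inducible expression of a human ZNF207 (BuGZ) fragment. In bacteria it is maintained through a high-copy ColE1/pUC-type origin and selected with ampicillin via the β-lactamase gene. A partial f1 origin and short lac, ble and SV40 promoter remnants are also annotated, and these appear to be backbone leftovers rather than functional parts of the design.

The expression cassette consists of the CMV enhancer and promoter followed by tet operator sequences (the CMV/TO promoter). In host cells expressing the Tet repressor, transcription is held off until tetracycline or doxycycline is added. Downstream, the insert lies between attB1 and attB2 sites, consistent with Gateway cloning. The annotated coding region is short, roughly 285 nt, and was matched by the annotation tool to the Xenopus znf207 homologue, although the record gives the species as human. The construct name indicates a truncation covering the zinc-finger and "Hel" regions and carrying a K42R substitution; the record does not define these boundaries further. A C-terminal 3xFLAG tag follows for detection or immunoprecipitation, and the bGH polyadenylation signal terminates the transcript.

An FRT site sits immediately upstream of a hygromycin resistance gene with no functional promoter of its own, followed by an SV40 poly(A) signal. Flp-mediated recombination into a genomic FRT landing pad places this gene behind a resident promoter, so hygromycin resistance arises only after correct single-copy integration. The associated study concerns ZNF207 as a regulator of aberrant LMNA splicing in progeria, suggesting use of this mutant fragment for domain and residue-level functional analysis.
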