Addgene plasmid #247233: pcDNA5-ZNF207-ZnF+Hel_K42R_3xFLAG
Purpose: Vector for generating Flp-In cell lines allowing dox-inducible mammalian expresion of ZNF207-ZnF+Hel_K42R_3xFLAG
Depositing lab: Thomas Gonatopoulos-Pournatzis. Depositing organization: National Cancer Institute (NCI). Publication: RNA-coupled CRISPR screens reveal ZNF207 as a regulator of LMNA aberrant splicing in progeria. Behera AK, Kim JJ, Kordale S, Pekovic F, Damodaran AP, Kumari B, Vidak S, Dickson E, Xiao MS, Duncan G, Andresson T, Misteli T, Valkov E, Gonatopoulos-Pournatzis T. Mol Cell. 2026 Jan 8;86(1):41-59.e15. doi: 10.1016/j.molcel.2025.12.003. Epub 2025 Dec 30. PubMed 41475346.
Backbone
  Vector backbone: pcDNA5/FRT/TO
  Vector type: Mammalian Expression
  Selectable markers: Hygromycin, only when integrated into FlpIn FRT site
Growth in bacteria
  Bacterial resistance: Ampicillin, 100 μg/mL
  Growth temperature: 37°C
  Growth strain: DH5alpha
  Copy number: High Copy
Gene/Insert
  Gene/Insert name: ZNF207-ZnF+Hel_K42R (alt name: BuGZ)
  Species: H. sapiens (human)
  Entrez Gene: ZNF207 (a.k.a. BuGZ, hBuGZ)
  Promoter: CMV/TO inducible promoter
  Tag / fusion protein: FLAG (C terminal on insert)
  Cloning method: Gateway Cloning
Terms and licenses: Academic/Nonprofit Terms; Industry Terms: Not Available to Industry
Depositor comments: Please visit https://doi.org/10.1101/2025.04.25.648738 for bioRxiv preprint.
How to cite: pcDNA5-ZNF207-ZnF+Hel_K42R_3xFLAG was a gift from Thomas Gonatopoulos-Pournatzis (Addgene plasmid # 247233 ; http://n2t.net/addgene:247233 ; RRID:Addgene_247233)
